>Addgene plasmid #35992 | ptp4a3_L (TAL 3000) | depositor full sequence | sequence record 44391 | ptp4a3_L (TAL 3000) sequence 8058 bps
GACGGATCGGGAGATCTCCCGATCCCCTATGGTCGACTCTCAGTACAATCTGCTCTGATGCCGCATAGTT
AAGCCAGTATCTGCTCCCTGCTTGTGTGTTGGAGGTCGCTGAGTAGTGCGCGAGCAAAATTTAAGCTACA
ACAAGGCAAGGCTTGACCGACAATTGCATGAAGAATCTGCTTAGGGTTAGGCGTTTTGCGCTGCTTCGCG
ATGTACGGGCCAGATATACGCGTTGACATTGATTATTGACTAGTTATTAATAGTAATCAATTACGGGGTC
ATTAGTTCATAGCCCATATATGGAGTTCCGCGTTACATAACTTACGGTAAATGGCCCGCCTGGCTGACCG
CCCAACGACCCCCGCCCATTGACGTCAATAATGACGTATGTTCCCATAGTAACGCCAATAGGGACTTTCC
ATTGACGTCAATGGGTGGACTATTTACGGTAAACTGCCCACTTGGCAGTACATCAAGTGTATCATATGCC
AAGTACGCCCCCTATTGACGTCAATGACGGTAAATGGCCCGCCTGGCATTATGCCCAGTACATGACCTTA
TGGGACTTTCCTACTTGGCAGTACATCTACGTATTAGTCATCGCTATTACCATGGTGATGCGGTTTTGGC
AGTACATCAATGGGCGTGGATAGCGGTTTGACTCACGGGGATTTCCAAGTCTCCACCCCATTGACGTCAA
TGGGAGTTTGTTTTGGCACCAAAATCAACGGGACTTTCCAAAATGTCGTAACAACTCCGCCCCATTGACG
CAAATGGGCGGTAGGCGTGTACGGTGGGAGGTCTATATAAGCAGAGCTCTCTGGCTAACTAGAGAACCCA
CTGCTTACTGGCTTATCGAAATTAATACGACTCACTATAGGGAGACCCAAGCTGGCTAGCACCATGGACT
ACAAAGACCATGACGGTGATTATAAAGATCATGACATCGATTACAAGGATGACGATGACAAGATGGCCCC
CAAGAAGAAGAGGAAGGTGGGCATTCACCGCGGGGTACCTATGGTGGACTTGAGGACACTCGGTTATTCG
CAACAGCAACAGGAGAAAATCAAGCCTAAGGTCAGGAGCACCGTCGCGCAACACCACGAGGCGCTTGTGG
GGCATGGCTTCACTCATGCGCATATTGTCGCGCTTTCACAGCACCCTGCGGCGCTTGGGACGGTGGCTGT
CAAATACCAAGATATGATTGCGGCCCTGCCCGAAGCCACGCACGAGGCAATTGTAGGGGTCGGTAAACAG
TGGTCGGGAGCGCGAGCACTTGAGGCGCTGCTGACTGTGGCGGGTGAGCTTAGGGGGCCTCCGCTCCAGC
TCGACACCGGGCAGCTGCTGAAGATCGCGAAGAGAGGGGGAGTAACAGCGGTAGAGGCAGTGCACGCCTG
GCGCAATGCGCTCACCGGGGCCCCCTTGAACCTGACCCCAGACCAGGTAGTCGCAATCGCGTCACATGAC
GGGGGAAAGCAAGCCCTGGAAACCGTGCAAAGGTTGTTGCCGGTCCTTTGTCAAGACCACGGCCTTACAC
CGGAGCAAGTCGTGGCCATTGCAAGCAATGGGGGTGGCAAACAGGCTCTTGAGACGGTTCAGAGACTTCT
CCCAGTTCTCTGTCAAGCCCACGGGCTGACTCCCGATCAAGTTGTAGCGATTGCGTCGCATGACGGAGGG
AAACAAGCATTGGAGACTGTCCAACGGCTCCTTCCCGTGTTGTGTCAAGCCCACGGTTTGACGCCTGCAC
AAGTGGTCGCCATCGCCAGCCATGATGGCGGTAAGCAGGCGCTGGAAACAGTACAGCGCCTGCTGCCTGT
ACTGTGCCAGGATCATGGACTGACCCCAGACCAGGTAGTCGCAATCGCGTCAAACGGAGGGGGAAAGCAA
GCCCTGGAAACCGTGCAAAGGTTGTTGCCGGTCCTTTGTCAAGACCACGGCCTTACACCGGAGCAAGTCG
TGGCCATTGCAAATAATAACGGTGGCAAACAGGCTCTTGAGACGGTTCAGAGACTTCTCCCAGTTCTCTG
TCAAGCCCACGGGCTGACTCCCGATCAAGTTGTAGCGATTGCGTCGAACATTGGAGGGAAACAAGCATTG
GAGACTGTCCAACGGCTCCTTCCCGTGTTGTGTCAAGCCCACGGTTTGACGCCTGCACAAGTGGTCGCCA
TCGCCTCCAATATTGGCGGTAAGCAGGCGCTGGAAACAGTACAGCGCCTGCTGCCTGTACTGTGCCAGGA
TCATGGACTGACCCCAGACCAGGTAGTCGCAATCGCGTCGAACATTGGGGGAAAGCAAGCCCTGGAAACC
GTGCAAAGGTTGTTGCCGGTCCTTTGTCAAGACCACGGCCTTACACCGGAGCAAGTCGTGGCCATTGCAA
GCAACATCGGTGGCAAACAGGCTCTTGAGACGGTTCAGAGACTTCTCCCAGTTCTCTGTCAAGCCCACGG
GCTGACTCCCGATCAAGTTGTAGCGATTGCGAATAACAATGGAGGGAAACAAGCATTGGAGACTGTCCAA
CGGCTCCTTCCCGTGTTGTGTCAAGCCCACGGTTTGACGCCTGCACAAGTGGTCGCCATCGCCAACAACA
ACGGCGGTAAGCAGGCGCTGGAAACAGTACAGCGCCTGCTGCCTGTACTGTGCCAGGATCATGGACTGAC
CCCAGACCAGGTAGTCGCAATCGCGTCACATGACGGGGGAAAGCAAGCCCTGGAAACCGTGCAAAGGTTG
TTGCCGGTCCTTTGTCAAGACCACGGCCTTACACCGGAGCAAGTCGTGGCCATTGCAAATAATAACGGTG
GCAAACAGGCTCTTGAGACGGTTCAGAGACTTCTCCCAGTTCTCTGTCAAGCCCACGGGCTGACTCCCGA
TCAAGTTGTAGCGATTGCGTCGCATGACGGAGGGAAACAAGCATTGGAGACTGTCCAACGGCTCCTTCCC
GTGTTGTGTCAAGCCCACGGTTTGACGCCTGCACAAGTGGTCGCCATCGCCTCGAATGGCGGCGGTAAGC
AGGCGCTGGAAACAGTACAGCGCCTGCTGCCTGTACTGTGCCAGGATCATGGACTGACACCCGAACAGGT
GGTCGCCATTGCTTCTAATGGGGGAGGACGGCCAGCCTTGGAGTCCATCGTAGCCCAATTGTCCAGGCCC
GATCCCGCGTTGGCTGCGTTAACGAATGACCATCTGGTGGCGTTGGCATGTCTTGGTGGACGACCCGCGC
TCGATGCAGTCAAAAAGGGTCTGCCTCATGCTCCCGCATTGATCAAAAGAACCAACCGGCGGATTCCCGA
GAGAACTTCCCATCGAGTCGCGGGATCCCAACTAGTCAAAAGTGAACTGGAGGAGAAGAAATCTGAACTT
CGTCATAAATTGAAATATGTGCCTCATGAATATATTGAATTAATTGAAATTGCCAGAAATTCCACTCAGG
ATAGAATTCTTGAAATGAAGGTAATGGAATTTTTTATGAAAGTTTATGGATATAGAGGTAAACATTTGGG
TGGATCAAGGAAACCGGACGGAGCAATTTATACTGTCGGATCTCCTATTGATTACGGTGTGATCGTGGAT
ACTAAAGCTTATAGCGGAGGTTATAATCTGCCAATTGGCCAAGCAGATGAAATGCAACGATATGTCGAAG
AAAATCAAACACGAAACAAACATATCAACCCTAATGAATGGTGGAAAGTCTATCCATCTTCTGTAACGGA
ATTTAAGTTTTTATTTGTGAGTGGTCACTTTAAAGGAAACTACAAAGCTCAGCTTACACGATTAAATCAT
ATCACTAATTGTAATGGAGCTGTTCTTAGTGTAGAAGAGCTTTTAATTGGTGGAGAAATGATTAAAGCCG
GCACATTAACCTTAGAGGAAGTGAGACGGAAATTTAATAACGGCGAGATAAACTTTTAAGGGCCCTTCGA
AGGTAAGCCTATCCCTAACCCTCTCCTCGGTCTCGATTCTACGCGTACCGGTCATCATCACCATCACCAT
TGAGTTTAAACCCGCTGATCAGCCTCGACTGTGCCTTCTAGTTGCCAGCCATCTGTTGTTTGCCCCTCCC
CCGTGCCTTCCTTGACCCTGGAAGGTGCCACTCCCACTGTCCTTTCCTAATAAAATGAGGAAATTGCATC
GCATTGTCTGAGTAGGTGTCATTCTATTCTGGGGGGTGGGGTGGGGCAGGACAGCAAGGGGGAGGATTGG
GAAGACAATAGCAGGCATGCTGGGGATGCGGTGGGCTCTATGGCTTCTGAGGCGGAAAGAACCAGCTGGG
GCTCTAGGGGGTATCCCC
[124 nt withheld, positions 4289-4412]
C
[32 nt withheld, positions 4414-4445]
CA
[57 nt withheld, positions 4448-4504]
A
[49 nt withheld, positions 4506-4554]
CCTTTGACGTTGGAGTCCACGTTCTTT
[37 nt withheld, positions 4582-4618]
ACCCTATCTCGGTCTATTCTTTTGATTTATAAGGGATTTTGGGGATTTCGGCCTATTGGTTAAAAAATGA
GCTGATTTAACAAAAATTTAACGCGAATTAATTCTGTGGAATGTGTGTCAGTTAGGGTGTGGAAAGTCCC
CAGGCTCCCCAGGCAGGCAGAAGTATGCAAAGCATGCATCTCAATTAGTCAGCAACCAGGTGTGGAAAGT
CCCCAGGCTCCCCAGCAGGCAGAAGTATGCAAAGCATGCATCTCAATTAGTCAGCAACCATAGTCCCGCC
CCTAACTCCGCCCATCCCGCCCCTAACTCCGCCCAGTTCCGCCCATTCTCCGCCCCATGGCTGACTAATT
TTTTTTATTTATGCAGAGGCCGAGGCCGCCTCTGCCTCTGAGCTATTCCAGAAGTAGTGAGGAGGCTTTT
TTGGAGGCCTAGGCTTTTGCAAAAAGCTCCCGGGAGCTTGTATATCCATTTTCGGATCTGATCAGCACGT
GTTGACAATTAATCATCGGCATAGTATATCGGCATAGTATAATACGACAAGGTGAGGAACTAAACCATGG
CCAAGCCTTTGTCTCAAGAAGAATCCACCCTCATTGAAAGAGCAACGGCTACAATCAACAGCATCCCCAT
CTCTGAAGACTACAGCGTCGCCAGCGCAGCTCTCTCTAGCGACGGCCGCATCTTCACTGGTGTCAATGTA
TATCATTTTACTGGGGGACCTTGTGCAGAACTCGTGGTGCTGGGCACTGCTGCTGCTGCGGCAGCTGGCA
ACCTGACTTGTATCGTCGCGATCGGAAATGAGAACAGGGGCATCTTGAGCCCCTGCGGACGGTGTCGACA
GGTGCTTCTCGATCTGCATCCTGGGATCAAAGCGATAGTGAAGGACAGTGATGGACAGCCGACGGCAGTT
GGGATTCGTGAATTGCTGCCCTCTGGTTATGTGTGGGAGGGCTAAGCACTTCGTGGCCGAGGAGCAGGAC
TGACACGTGCTACGAGATTTCGATTCCACCGCCGCCTTCTATGAAAGGTTGGGCTTCGGAATCGTTTTCC
GGGACGCCGGCTGGATGATCCTCCAGCGCGGGGATCTCATGCTGGAGTTCTTCGCCCACCCCAACTTGTT
TATTGCAGCTTATAATGGTTACAAATAAAGCAATAGCATCACAAATTTCACAAATAAAGCATTTTTTTCA
CTGCATTCTAGTTGTGGTTTGTCCAAACTCATCAATGTATCTTATCATGTCTGTATACCGTCGACCTCTA
GCTAGAGCTTGGCGTAATCATGGTCATAGCTGTTTCCTGTGTGAAATTGTTATCCGCTCACAATTCCACA
CAACATACGAGCCGGAAGCATAAAGTGTAAAGCCTGGGGTGCCTAATGAGTGAGCTAACTCACATTAATT
GCGTTGCGCTCACTGCCCGCTTTCCAGTCGGGAAACCTGTCGTGCCAGCTGCATTAATGAATCGGCCAAC
GCGCGGGGAGAGGCGGTTTGCGTATTGGGCGCTCTTCCGCTTCCTCGCTCACTGACTCGCTGCGCTCGGT
CGTTCGGCTGCGGCGAGCGGTATCAGCTCACTCAAAGGCGGTAATACGGTTATCCACAGAATCAGGGGAT
AACGCAGGAAAGAACATGTGAGCAAAAGGCCAGCAAAAGGCCAGGAACCGTAAAAAGGCCGCGTTGCTGG
CGTTTTTCCATAGGCTCCGCCCCCCTGACGAGCATCACAAAAATCGACGCTCAAGTCAGAGGTGGCGAAA
CCCGACAGGACTATAAAGATACCAGGCGTTTCCCCCTGGAAGCTCCCTCGTGCGCTCTCCTGTTCCGACC
CTGCCGCTTACCGGATACCTGTCCGCCTTTCTCCCTTCGGGAAGCGTGGCGCTTTCTCAATGCTCACGCT
GTAGGTATCTCAGTTCGGTGTAGGTCGTTCGCTCCAAGCTGGGCTGTGTGCACGAACCCCCCGTTCAGCC
CGACCGCTGCGCCTTATCCGGTAACTATCGTCTTGAGTCCAACCCGGTAAGACACGACTTATCGCCACTG
GCAGCAGCCACTGGTAACAGGATTAGCAGAGCGAGGTATGTAGGCGGTGCTACAGAGTTCTTGAAGTGGT
GGCCTAACTACGGCTACACTAGAAGGACAGTATTTGGTATCTGCGCTCTGCTGAAGCCAGTTACCTTCGG
AAAAAGAGTTGGTAGCTCTTGATCCGGCAAACAAACCACCGCTGGTAGCGGTGGTTTTTTTGTTTGCAAG
CAGCAGATTACGCGCAGAAAAAAAGGATCTCAAGAAGATCCTTTGATCTTTTCTACGGGGTCTGACGCTC
AGTGGAACGAAAACTCACGTTAAGGGATTTTGGTCATGAGATTATCAAAAAGGATCTTCACCTAGATCCT
TTTAAATTAAAAATGAAGTTTTAAATCAATCTAAAGTATATATGAGTAAACTTGGTCTGACAGTTACCAA
TGCTTAATCAGTGAGGCACCTATCTCAGCGATCTGTCTATTTCGTTCATCCATAGTTGCCTGACTCCCCG
TCGTGTAGATAACTACGATACGGGAGGGCTTACCATCTGGCCCCAGTGCTGCAATGATACCGCGAGACCC
ACGCTCACCGGCTCCAGATTTATCAGCAATAAACCAGCCAGCCGGAAGGGCCGAGCGCAGAAGTGGTCCT
GCAACTTTATCCGCCTCCATCCAGTCTATTAATTGTTGCCGGGAAGCTAGAGTAAGTAGTTCGCCAGTTA
ATAGTTTGCGCAACGTTGTTGCCATTGCTACAGGCATCGTGGTGTCACGCTCGTCGTTTGGTATGGCTTC
ATTCAGCTCCGGTTCCCAACGATCAAGGCGAGTTACATGATCCCCCATGTTGTGCAAAAAAGCGGTTAGC
TCCTTCGGTCCTCCGATCGTTGTCAGAAGTAAGTTGGCCGCAGTGTTATCACTCATGGTTATGGCAGCAC
TGCATAATTCTCTTACTGTCATGCCATCCGTAAGATGCTTTTCTGTGACTGGTGAGTACTCAACCAAGTC
ATTCTGAGAATAGTGTATGCGGCGACCGAGTTGCTCTTGCCCGGCGTCAATACGGGATAATACCGCGCCA
CATAGCAGAACTTTAAAAGTGCTCATCATTGGAAAACGTTCTTCGGGGCGAAAACTCTCAAGGATCTTAC
CGCTGTTGAGATCCAGTTCGATGTAACCCACTCGTGCACCCAACTGATCTTCAGCATCTTTTACTTTCAC
CAGCGTTTCTGGGTGAGCAAAAACAGGAAGGCAAAATGCCGCAAAAAAGGGAATAAGGGCGACACGGAAA
TGTTGAATACTCATACTCTTCCTTTTTCAATATTATTGAAGCATTTATCAGGGTTATTGTCTCATGAGCG
GATACATATTTGAATGTATTTAGAAAAATAAACAAATAGGGGTTCCGCGCACATTTCCCCGAAAAGTGCC
ACCTGACGTC
Features (pLannotate 1.2.2; 26 found; start..end, strand, type, name):
     36..80      -  misc_feature   bom (fragment): basis of mobility region from pBR322
    235..614     +  enhancer       CMV enhancer: human cytomegalovirus immediate early enhancer
    615..818     +  promoter       CMV promoter: human cytomegalovirus (CMV) immediate early promoter
    814..847     +  LTR            5' LTR (truncated) (fragment): truncated 5' long terminal repeat (LTR) from HIV-1
    863..881     +  promoter       T7 promoter: promoter for bacteriophage T7 RNA polymerase
    907..972     +  CDS            3xFLAG: three tandem FLAG® epitope tags, followed by an enterokinase cleavage site
   1024..1533    +  CDS            avrBs3 (fragment): AVRB3_XANEU - Experimental evidence at protein level: Swiss-Prot protein existence level 1. Avirulence protein. Acts as a transcription factor in C.annuum plants. In susceptible plants lacking the Bs3 resistance gene induces expression of a number of genes, including genes homologous to a family of auxin-induced genes, alpha-expansin genes, pectate lyase, anthocyanidin glucoside rhamnosyl transferase and at least one transcription factor, UPA20. Their expression leads to plant hypertrophy in mesophyll cells, probably mainly mediated by UPA20 (PubMed:17962565). In resistant plants induces the h
   3124..3330    +  CDS            pthXo1 (fragment): PTHX1_XANOP - Also known as tal2b. Experimental evidence at protein level: Swiss-Prot protein existence level 1. Avirulence protein. Acts as a transcription factor in rice, inducing expression of a number of host genes including SWEET11 (Os8N3, XA13, AC Q6YZF3) in susceptible plants with the Xa13 allele. Plants with the xa13 allele, which has an altered promoter, are resistant to bacterial blight caused by this bacterial strain and do not induce SWEET11. The xa13 allele elicits an atypical hypersensitive response (HR). PthXo1 binds SWEET11 promoter DNA in a sequence-specific manner. From Xanth
   3319..3906    +  CDS            FokI cleavage domain: nonspecific DNA cleavage domain of the FokI endonuclease (Li et al., 1992) must dimerize to be catalytically active
   3922..3963    +  CDS            V5 tag: epitope tag from simian virus 5
   4019..4243    +  polyA_signal   bGH poly(A) signal: bovine growth hormone polyadenylation signal
   4247..4268    +  promoter       SV40 promoter (fragment): SV40 enhancer and early promoter
   4289..4717    +  rep_origin     f1 ori (sequence partly withheld): f1 bacteriophage origin of replication; arrow indicates direction of (+) strand synthesis
   4731..5061    +  promoter       SV40 promoter: SV40 enhancer and early promoter
   5109..5156    +  promoter       EM7 promoter: synthetic bacterial promoter&nbsp
   5175..5573    +  CDS            BSD: blasticidin S deaminase; Aspergillus terreus BSD; confers resistance to blasticidin
   5574..5601    +  CDS            BleoR (fragment): antibiotic-binding protein; Sh ble from Streptoalloteichus hindustanus; confers resistance to bleomycin, phleomycin, and Zeocin™
   5611..5736    +  CDS            ble (fragment): BLE_KLEPN - Experimental evidence at protein level: Swiss-Prot protein existence level 1. Binding protein with a strong affinity to the bleomycin family of antibiotics. Binds to CL990; an antimitotic-antibiotic compound. From Klebsiella pneumoniae.
   5731..5852    +  polyA_signal   SV40 poly(A) signal: SV40 polyadenylation signal
   5925..5941    -  protein_bind   lac operator: The lac repressor binds to the lac operator to inhibit transcription in E. coli. This inhibition can be relieved by adding lactose or isopropyl-β-D-thiogalactopyranoside (IPTG). lac repressor encoded by lacI
   5949..5979    -  promoter       lac promoter: promoter for the E. coli lac operon
   5994..6015    -  protein_bind   CAP binding site: CAP binding activates transcription in the presence of cAMP. E. coli catabolite activator protein
   6028..6120    -  CDS            lacI (fragment): lac repressor; lacI; The lac repressor binds to the lac operator to inhibit transcription in E. coli. This inhibition can be relieved by adding lactose or isopropyl-β-D-thiogalactopyranoside (IPTG).
   6303..6891    -  rep_origin     ori: high-copy-number ColE1/pMB1/pBR322/pUC origin of replication
   7062..7922    -  CDS            AmpR: β-lactamase; bla; confers resistance to ampicillin, carbenicillin, and related antibiotics
   7923..8027    -  promoter       AmpR promoter: bla
