[The description below was written by a language model from this plasmid's Addgene catalogue record and pLannotate feature annotations shown in this document.]
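Description:
ptp4a3_L (TAL 3000) is an 8,058 bp expression plasmid encoding one half (by its name, presumably the left monomer) of an engineered TALEN pair directed against the zebrafish gene ptp4a3 (ptp4a3a). It is built on the JDS 74 backbone, a mammalian expression vector that also carries a T7 promoter. It is maintained in E. coli through a high-copy ColE1/pUC-type origin with ampicillin resistance. An f1 origin is also present.

The nuclease open reading frame lies downstream of the CMV immediate-early enhancer and promoter, with the T7 promoter immediately before the coding sequence. This allows expression from the plasmid in transfected cells or in vitro transcription of mRNA with T7 RNA polymerase. The protein begins with an N-terminal 3xFLAG tag, followed by sequence annotated as Xanthomonas TAL effector N-terminal (avrBs3-like) and C-terminal (pthXo1-like) regions. The unannotated stretch between these regions presumably holds the custom TAL repeat array that specifies the ptp4a3 target site. The array is fused at its C terminus to the wild-type FokI cleavage domain, which must dimerize to cut, so this construct is meant to be used with a partner TALEN binding the opposite half-site. A V5 tag annotation follows FokI, though the record does not indicate whether it is in frame, and the unit ends with the bGH polyadenylation signal.

A separate SV40/EM7-driven blasticidin S deaminase cassette with an SV40 poly(A) signal offers blasticidin selection. The short bleomycin-resistance fragments, the HIV-1 LTR fragment and the lac-derived elements appear to be backbone remnants. The associated publication used such TALENs for targeted gene disruption in somatic zebrafish cells.
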