Addgene plasmid #35992: ptp4a3_L (TAL 3000)
Depositing lab: Keith Joung. Depositing organization: Massachusetts General Hospital. Publication: Targeted gene disruption in somatic zebrafish cells using engineered TALENs. Sander JD, Cade L, Khayter C, Reyon D, Peterson RT, Joung JK, Yeh JR. Nat Biotechnol. 2011 Aug 5;29(8):697-8. doi: 10.1038/nbt.1934. PubMed 21822241.
Backbone
  Vector backbone: JDS 74
  Vector type: Mammalian Expression ; T7
Growth in bacteria
  Bacterial resistance: Ampicillin, 100 μg/mL
  Growth temperature: 37°C
  Growth strain: XL1 Blue
  Copy number: High Copy
Gene/Insert
  Gene/Insert name: TAL array targeting ptp4a3 (alt name: ptp4a3)
  Species: D. rerio (zebrafish)
  Entrez Gene: ptp4a3a (a.k.a. ptp4a3, wu:fc54b05, wu:fv52d11, zgc:77109)
  Tag / fusion protein: 3X Flag (N terminal on backbone); WT FOKI (C terminal on backbone)
  Cloning method: Restriction Enzyme; 5′ cloning site NA (unknown if destroyed); 3′ cloning site NA (unknown if destroyed)
  Sequencing primers: 5′ CMV-f; 3′ BGH rev
Terms and licenses: Academic/Nonprofit Terms; Industry Terms: Not Available to Industry
How to cite: ptp4a3_L (TAL 3000) was a gift from Keith Joung (Addgene plasmid # 35992 ; http://n2t.net/addgene:35992 ; RRID:Addgene_35992)
