>Addgene plasmid #35992 | ptp4a3_L (TAL 3000) | addgene partial sequence | sequence record 45097 | CMV-F 5'-CGCAAATGGGCGGTAGGCGTG-3'
CTGCTTACTGGCTTATCGAAATTAATACGACTCACTATAGGGAGACCCAAGCTGGCTAGCACCATGGACT
ACAAAGACCATGACGGTGATTATAAAGATCATGACATCGATTACAAGGATGACGATGACAAGATGGCCCC
CAAGAAGAAGAGGAAGGTGGGCATTCACCGCGGGGTACCTATGGTGGACTTGAGGACACTCGGTTATTCG
CAACAGCAACAGGAGAAAATCAAGCCTAAGGTCAGGAGCACCGTCGCGCAACACCACGAGGCGCTTGTGG
GGCATGGCTTCACTCATGCGCATATTGTCGCGCTTTCACAGCACCCTGCGGCGCTTGGGACGGTGGCTGT
CAAATACCAAGATATGATTGCGGCCCTGCCCGAAGCCACGCACGAGGCAATTGTAGGGGTCGGTAAACAG
TGGTCGGGAGCGCGAGCACTTGAGGCGCTGCTGACTGTGGCGGGTGAGCTTAGGGGGCCTCCGCTCCAGC
TCGACACCGGGCAGCTGCTGAAGATCGCGAAGAGAGGGGGAGTAACAGCGGTAGAGGCAGTGCACGCCTG
GCGCAATGCGCTCACCGGGGCCCCCTTGAACCTGACCCCAGACCAGGTAGTCGCAATCGCGTCACATGAC
GGGGGAAAGCAAGCCCTGGAAACCGTGCAAAGGTTGTTGCCGGTCCTTTGTCAAGACCACGGCCTTACAC
CGGAGCAAGTCGTGGCCATTGCAAGCAATGGGGGTGGCAAACAGGCTCTTGAGACGGTTCAGAGACTTCT
CCCAGTTCTCTGTCAAGCCCACGGGCTGACTCCCGATCAAGTTGTAGCGATTGCGTCGCATGACGGA
